Addgene plasmid #120648: Smp_181220-Cd4-bio-His
Purpose: Expression of recombinant S. mansoni protein
Depositing lab: Gavin Wright. Depositing organization: Wellcome Sanger Institute. Publication: A library of cell-surface and secreted proteins from Schistosoma mansoni identifies early serological markers of infection. Cécile Crosnier, Anna V. Protasio, Gabriel Rinaldi, Shona Wilson, Matthew Berriman, Gavin J. Wright. bioRXiv 10.1101/593616.
Backbone
  Vector backbone: pTT3
  Backbone manufacturer: Yves Durocher, NRC
  Backbone size w/o insert (bp): 6686
  Vector type: Mammalian Expression
Growth in bacteria
  Bacterial resistance: Ampicillin, 100 μg/mL
  Growth temperature: 37°C
  Growth strain: DH5alpha
  Copy number: High Copy
Gene/Insert
  Gene/Insert name: Smp_181220
  Species: Schistosoma mansoni
  Insert size (bp): 469
  Entrez Gene: Smp_181220 (a.k.a. Smp_181220)
  Promoter: CMV
  Tag / fusion protein: ratCd4(d3+4)-bio-6His (C terminal on backbone)
  Cloning method: Restriction Enzyme; 5′ cloning site NotI (not destroyed); 3′ cloning site AscI (not destroyed)
Terms and licenses: Academic/Nonprofit Terms; Industry Terms: Not Available to Industry
How to cite: Smp_181220-Cd4-bio-His was a gift from Gavin Wright (Addgene plasmid # 120648 ; http://n2t.net/addgene:120648 ; RRID:Addgene_120648)
