[The description below was written by a language model from this plasmid's Addgene catalogue record and pLannotate feature annotations shown in this document.]
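Description:
Smp_181220-Cd4-bio-His is a mammalian expression plasmid built on the pTT3 backbone for producing a recombinant, soluble form of the Schistosoma mansoni protein Smp_181220. It is propagated in E. coli as a high-copy plasmid through a ColE1/pUC-type origin and selected with ampicillin via the β-lactamase gene. The backbone also carries an Epstein-Barr virus oriP fragment, an element that supports episomal maintenance in cells supplying EBNA1. This fits a transient-expression design, although the record does not name a host cell line.

Expression is driven by the CMV enhancer and promoter, which span the numbering origin of the circular sequence. They are followed by adenovirus-derived leader and splice sequences and a chimeric intron fragment, elements that generally improve transcript processing and yield. An immunoglobulin heavy-chain signal sequence fragment is annotated just upstream of the insert region, which would direct the product into the secretory pathway. The 469 bp Smp_181220 insert was cloned between retained NotI and AscI sites. It is fused at its C terminus to a backbone-encoded tag of rat Cd4 domains 3 and 4, a "bio" element (presumably a biotinylation sequence) and a hexahistidine tag, with a rabbit β-globin polyadenylation signal ending the transcript. Only the Cd4 portion of this tag is annotated in the feature table, and the parasite insert itself is not annotated. Short hits such as pMag, PTP, lacI, the tet promoter and bla(M) are probably incidental matches or backbone remnants.

The plasmid belongs to a library of S. mansoni cell-surface and secreted proteins assembled to find early serological markers of infection. The tags would suit purification and capture of the protein for such screening.
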