Features (pLannotate 1.2.2; 19 found; start..end, strand, type, name):
      2..201     +  promoter       CMV promoter: human cytomegalovirus (CMV) immediate early promoter
    269..307     +  misc_feature   Ad SA (fragment): adenovirus major late transcript splice acceptor (Friedrich and Soriano, 1991)
    340..549     -  CDS            PTP (fragment): TERM_ADE02 - Experimental evidence at protein level: Swiss-Prot protein existence level 1. Protein covalently bound to the viral DNA that acts as a primer for viral genomic replication by DNA strand displacement. Assembles on the viral origin of replication in an initiation complex with viral polymerase, DBP, host NFIA and host POU2F1/OCT1. During initiation, the polymerase covalently couples the first dCTP with Ser- 580 of pTP. The terminal protein stimulates the template activity over 20 fold compared to protein-free templates. Neo-synthesized viral genomes are linked to two preterminal prot
    580..669     +  intron         chimeric intron (fragment): chimera between introns from adenovirus and immunoglobulin heavy chain genes
    688..734     +  CDS            IgH signal sequence (fragment): signal sequence from the mouse immunoglobulin heavy chain variable region
    860..876     -  CDS            pMag (fragment): "positive Magnet" variant of an N-terminally truncated Vivid (VVD) blue light photoreceptor from Neurospora crassa (Kawano et al., 2015) rapidly heterodimerizes with nMagHigh1 upon blue light irradiation to form a complex with slow switch-off kinetics
   1279..1842    +  CDS            Cd4 (fragment): CD4_RAT - Experimental evidence at protein level: Swiss-Prot protein existence level 1. Integral membrane glycoprotein that plays an essential role in the immune response and serves multiple functions in responses against both external and internal offenses. In T-cells, functions primarily as a coreceptor for MHC class II molecule:peptide complex. The antigens presented by class II peptides are derived from extracellular proteins while class I peptides are derived from cytosolic proteins. Interacts simultaneously with the T-cell receptor (TCR) and the MHC class II presented by antigen presenti
   2002..2057    +  polyA_signal   β-globin poly(A) signal: rabbit β-globin polyadenylation signal (Gil and Proudfoot, 1987)
   2571..4252    -  rep_origin     oriP (fragment): Epstein-Barr virus oriP replication origin (Yates et al., 2000)
   4379..4483    +  promoter       AmpR promoter: bla
   4484..5344    +  CDS            AmpR: β-lactamase; bla; confers resistance to ampicillin, carbenicillin, and related antibiotics
   5515..6103    +  rep_origin     ori: high-copy-number ColE1/pMB1/pBR322/pUC origin of replication
   6286..6378    +  CDS            lacI (fragment): lac repressor; lacI; The lac repressor binds to the lac operator to inhibit transcription in E. coli. This inhibition can be relieved by adding lactose or isopropyl-β-D-thiogalactopyranoside (IPTG).
   6391..6412    +  protein_bind   CAP binding site: CAP binding activates transcription in the presence of cAMP. E. coli catabolite activator protein
   6427..6457    +  promoter       lac promoter: promoter for the E. coli lac operon
   6465..6481    +  protein_bind   lac operator: The lac repressor binds to the lac operator to inhibit transcription in E. coli. This inhibition can be relieved by adding lactose or isopropyl-β-D-thiogalactopyranoside (IPTG). lac repressor encoded by lacI
   6551..6567    +  promoter       tet promoter (fragment): E. coli promoter for tetracycline efflux protein gene
   6577..6602    -  CDS            bla(M) (fragment): β-lactamase lacking the signal sequence; bla(M); allows cytosolic expression of β-lactamase
   6776..7155    +  enhancer       CMV enhancer: human cytomegalovirus immediate early enhancer
>Addgene plasmid #120648 | Smp_181220-Cd4-bio-His | addgene full sequence | sequence record 234414 | Addgene NGS Result
GTGATGCGGTTTTGGCAGTACACCAATGGGCGTGGATAGCGGTTTGACTCACGGGGATTTCCAAGTCTCC
ACCCCATTGACGTCAATGGGAGTTTGTTTTGGCACCAAAATCAACGGGACTTTCCAAAATGTCGTAATAA
CCCCGCCCCGTTGACGCAAATGGGCGGTAGGCGTGTACGGTGGGAGGTCTATATAAGCAGAGCTCGTTTA
GTGAACCGTCAGATCCTCACTCTCTTCCGCATCGCTGTCTGCGAGGGCCAGCTGTTGGGCTCGCGGTTGA
GGACAAACTCTTCGCGGTCTTTCCAGTACTCTTGGATCGGAAACCCGTCGGCCTCCGAACGGTACTCCGC
CACCGAGGGACCTGAGCGAGTCCGCATCGACCGGATCGGAAAACCTCTCGAGAAAGGCGTCTAACCAGTC
ACAGTCGCAAGGTAGGCTGAGCACCGTGGCGGGCGGCAGCGGGTGGCGGTCGGGGTTGTTTCTGGCGGAG
GTGCTGCTGATGATGTAATTAAAGTAGGCGGTCTTGAGACGGCGGATGGTCGAGGTGAGGTGTGGCAGGC
TTGAGATCCAGCTGTTGGGGTGAGTACTCCCTCTCAAAAGCGGGCATTACTTCTGCGCTAAGATTGTCAG
TTTCCAAAAACGAGGAGGATTTGATATTCACCTGGCCCGATCTGGCCATACACTTGAGTGACAATGACAT
CCACTTTGCCTTTCTCTCCACAGGTGTCCACTCCCAGGTCCAAGTTTGCCACCATGGAGTTTCAGACCCA
GGTACTCATGTCCCTGCTGCTCTGCATGTCTGGTGCGGCCGCCAACAAGGGCACCCAGGTGCTGAGCAAG
CCCAGCACCACCAAGCACCTGACCACCTCCACCTGGTTCAGCAGCAGCCAGGTGGACCGGCAGCTGAACC
AGTTCCTGACCAACGAGATCAAGCAGGAAAAGGCCAACGCCTTCTTCTGCAACCCCCCCGAGGGCTTCAA
GGTGGTCAAGACCGACGGCTGCGACATCGTGATCCGGAAAGAGTACCAGGACGGCGTCAGCGTGGACGTG
GAAATCAACCTGGCCGGCAGCGTGTCCCCCAGCATCCCCGAGGATGATGTGTCCGCCCCTGAGAAGATGG
AAGATGACGCCCCCCTGGAAGCCCACCCCGACCTGCGGATCAAGCTGACCAAGCCCTCCGGCCGGTCCCT
GGTGTTCAACTGCAGCCTGCCCGGCCACGACGCCGACAAGCAGCTGAGCGAGGACGAGAGCAACAACCTG
CGGAAGTGGTTCCTGTGCATTGGCGCGCCGTCGACCTCCATCACGGCCTATAAGAGTGAGGGGGAGTCAG
CGGAGTTCTCCTTCCCACTCAACCTTGGAGAGGAAAGCCTGCAGGGAGAGTTGAGATGGAAGGCAGAGAA
GGCTCCTTCTTCCCAGTCCTGGATCACCTTCTCCCTAAAGAACCAAAAGGTGTCTGTGCAGAAGTCTACT
AGCAACCCCAAGTTCCAGCTGTCCGAAACGCTCCCACTCACCCTTCAGATACCCCAGGTCTCCCTTCAGT
TTGCTGGTTCTGGCAACCTGACCCTGACTCTGGACAGAGGGATACTGTATCAGGAAGTGAACCTGGTGGT
GATGAAAGTGACTCAGCCCGACAGCAACACTTTGACCTGTGAGGTGATGGGACCCACCTCACCCAAGATG
AGACTGATCTTGAAGCAGGAGAATCAGGAGGCCAGGGTCTCCAGGCAGGAGAAAGTGATTCAAGTGCAGG
CCCCTGAAGCAGGGGTGTGGCAATGTCTACTGAGTGAAGGTGAAGAGGTCAAGATGGACTCCAAGATCCA
GGTTTTATCCAAAGGGTTGAATTCCGGCAGCCTGCACCACATCCTGGACGCCCAGAAGATGCTGTGGAAC
CACAGGGACAGGAACCTGCCTCCTCTGGCCCCTCTGGGCCCCCACCACCATCACCACCATTGAGTCTAGA
CACGTGATTAATTAAGGATCCCCCGACCTCGACCTCTGGCTAATAAAGGAAATTTATTTTCATTGCAATA
GTGTGTTGGAATTTTTTGTGTCTCTCACTCGGAAGGACATATGGGAGGGCAAATCATTTGGTCGAGATCC
CTCGGAGATCTCTAGCTAGAGGATCGATCCCCGCCCCGGACGAACTAAACCTGACTACGACATCTCTGCC
CCTTCTTCGCGGGGCAGTGCATGTAATCCCTTCAGTTGGTTGGTACAACTTGCCAACTGGGCCCTGTTCC
ACATGTGACACGGGGGGGGACCAAACACAAAGGGGTTCTCTGACTGTAGTTGACATCCTTATAAATGGAT
GTGCACATTTGCCAACACTGAGTGGCTTTCATCCTGGAGCAGACTTTGCAGTCTGTGGACTGCAACACAA
CATTGCCTTTATGTGTAACTCTTGGCTGAAGCTCTTACACCAATGCTGGGGGACATGTACCTCCCAGGGG
CCCAGGAAGACTACGGGAGGCTACACCAACGTCAATCAGAGGGGCCTGTGTAGCTACCGATAAGCGGACC
CTCAAGAGGGCATTAGCAATAGTGTTTATAAGGCCCCCTTGTTAACCCTAAACGGGTAGCATATGCTTCC
CGGGTAGTAGTATATACTATCCAGACTAACCCTAATTCAATAGCATATGTTACCCAACGGGAAGCATATG
CTATCGAATTAGGGTTAGTAAAAGGGTCCTAAGGAACAGCGATATCTCCCACCCCATGAGCTGTCACGGT
TTTATTTACATGGGGTCAGGATTCCACGAGGGTAGTGAACCATTTTAGTCACAAGGGCAGTGGCTGAAGA
TCAAGGAGCGGGCAGTGAACTCTCCTGAATCTTCGCCTGCTTCTTCATTCTCCTTCGTTTAGCTAATAGA
ATAACTGCTGAGTTGTGAACAGTAAGGTGTATGTGAGGTGCTCGAAAACAAGGTTTCAGGTGACGCCCCC
AGAATAAAATTTGGACGGGGGGTTCAGTGGTGGCATTGTGCTATGACACCAATATAACCCTCACAAACCC
CTTGGGCAATAAATACTAGTGTAGGAATGAAACATTCTGAATATCTTTAACAATAGAAATCCATGGGGTG
GGGACAAGCCGTAAAGACTGGATGTCCATCTCACACGAATTTATGGCTATGGGCAACACATAATCCTAGT
GCAATATGATACTGGGGTTATTAAGATGTGTCCCAGGCAGGGACCAAGACAGGTGAACCATGTTGTTACA
CTCTATTTGTAACAAGGGGAAAGAGAGTGGACGCCGACAGCAGCGGACTCCACTGGTTGTCTCTAACACC
CCCGAAAATTAAACGGGGCTCCACGCCAATGGGGCCCATAAACAAAGACAAGTGGCCACTCTTTTTTTTG
AAATTGTGGAGTGGGGGCACGCGTCAGCCCCCACACGCCGCCCTGCGGTTTTGGACTGTAAAATAAGGGT
GTAATAACTTGGCTGATTGTAACCCCGCTAACCACTGCGGTCAAACCACTTGCCCACAAAACCACTAATG
GCACCCCGGGGAATACCTGCATAAGTAGGTGGGCGGGCCAAGATAGGGGCGCGATTGCTGCGATCTGGAG
GACAAATTACACACACTTGCGCCTGAGCGCCAAGCACAGGGTTGTTGGTCCTCATATTCACGAGGTCGCT
GAGAGCACGGTGGGCTAATGTTGCCATGGGTAGCATATACTACCCAAATATCTGGATAGCATATGCTATC
CTAATCTATATCTGGGTAGCATAGGCTATCCTAATCTATATCTGGGTAGCATATGCTATCCTAATCTATA
TCTGGGTAGTATATGCTATCCTAATTTATATCTGGGTAGCATAGGCTATCCTAATCTATATCTGGGTAGC
ATATGCTATCCTAATCTATATCTGGGTAGTATATGCTATCCTAATCTGTATCCGGGTAGCATATGCTATC
CTAATAGAGATTAGGGTAGTATATGCTATCCTAATTTATATCTGGGTAGCATATACTACCCAAATATCTG
GATAGCATATGCTATCCTAATCTATATCTGGGTAGCATATGCTATCCTAATCTATATCTGGGTAGCATAG
GCTATCCTAATCTATATCTGGGTAGCATATGCTATCCTAATCTATATCTGGGTAGTATATGCTATCCTAA
TTTATATCTGGGTAGCATAGGCTATCCTAATCTATATCTGGGTAGCATATGCTATCCTAATCTATATCTG
GGTAGTATATGCTATCCTAATCTGTATCCGGGTAGCATATGCTATCCTCATGATAAGCTGTCAAACATGA
GAATTTTCTTGAAGACGAAAGGGCCTCGTGATACGCCTATTTTTATAGGTTAATGTCATGATAATAATGG
TTTCTTAGACGTCAGGTGGCACTTTTCGGGGAAATGTGCGCGGAACCCCTATTTGTTTATTTTTCTAAAT
ACATTCAAATATGTATCCGCTCATGAGACAATAACCCTGATAAATGCTTCAATAATATTGAAAAAGGAAG
AGTATGAGTATTCAACATTTCCGTGTCGCCCTTATTCCCTTTTTTGCGGCATTTTGCCTTCCTGTTTTTG
CTCACCCAGAAACGCTGGTGAAAGTAAAAGATGCTGAAGATCAGTTGGGTGCACGAGTGGGTTACATCGA
ACTGGATCTCAACAGCGGTAAGATCCTTGAGAGTTTTCGCCCCGAAGAACGTTTTCCAATGATGAGCACT
TTTAAAGTTCTGCTATGTGGCGCGGTATTATCCCGTGTTGACGCCGGGCAAGAGCAACTCGGTCGCCGCA
TACACTATTCTCAGAATGACTTGGTTGAGTACTCACCAGTCACAGAAAAGCATCTTACGGATGGCATGAC
AGTAAGAGAATTATGCAGTGCTGCCATAACCATGAGTGATAACACTGCGGCCAACTTACTTCTGACAACG
ATCGGAGGACCGAAGGAGCTAACCGCTTTTTTGCACAACATGGGGGATCATGTAACTCGCCTTGATCGTT
GGGAACCGGAGCTGAATGAAGCCATACCAAACGACGAGCGTGACACCACGATGCCTGCAGCAATGGCAAC
AACGTTGCGCAAACTATTAACTGGCGAACTACTTACTCTAGCTTCCCGGCAACAATTAATAGACTGGATG
GAGGCGGATAAAGTTGCAGGACCACTTCTGCGCTCGGCCCTTCCGGCTGGCTGGTTTATTGCTGATAAAT
CTGGAGCCGGTGAGCGTGGGTCTCGCGGTATCATTGCAGCACTGGGGCCAGATGGTAAGCCCTCCCGTAT
CGTAGTTATCTACACGACGGGGAGTCAGGCAACTATGGATGAACGAAATAGACAGATCGCTGAGATAGGT
GCCTCACTGATTAAGCATTGGTAACTGTCAGACCAAGTTTACTCATATATACTTTAGATTGATTTAAAAC
TTCATTTTTAATTTAAAAGGATCTAGGTGAAGATCCTTTTTGATAATCTCATGACCAAAATCCCTTAACG
TGAGTTTTCGTTCCACTGAGCGTCAGACCCCGTAGAAAAGATCAAAGGATCTTCTTGAGATCCTTTTTTT
CTGCGCGTAATCTGCTGCTTGCAAACAAAAAAACCACCGCTACCAGCGGTGGTTTGTTTGCCGGATCAAG
AGCTACCAACTCTTTTTCCGAAGGTAACTGGCTTCAGCAGAGCGCAGATACCAAATACTGTTCTTCTAGT
GTAGCCGTAGTTAGGCCACCACTTCAAGAACTCTGTAGCACCGCCTACATACCTCGCTCTGCTAATCCTG
TTACCAGTGGCTGCTGCCAGTGGCGATAAGTCGTGTCTTACCGGGTTGGACTCAAGACGATAGTTACCGG
ATAAGGCGCAGCGGTCGGGCTGAACGGGGGGTTCGTGCACACAGCCCAGCTTGGAGCGAACGACCTACAC
CGAACTGAGATACCTACAGCGTGAGCTATGAGAAAGCGCCACGCTTCCCGAAGGGAGAAAGGCGGACAGG
TATCCGGTAAGCGGCAGGGTCGGAACAGGAGAGCGCACGAGGGAGCTTCCAGGGGGAAACGCCTGGTATC
TTTATAGTCCTGTCGGGTTTCGCCACCTCTGACTTGAGCGTCGATTTTTGTGATGCTCGTCAGGGGGGCG
GAGCCTATGGAAAAACGCCAGCAACGCGGCCTTTTTACGGTTCCTGGCCTTTTGCTGGCCTTTTGCTCAC
ATGTTCTTTCCTGCGTTATCCCCTGATTCTGTGGATAACCGTATTACCGCCTTTGAGTGAGCTGATACCG
CTCGCCGCAGCCGAACGACCGAGCGCAGCGAGTCAGTGAGCGAGGAAGCGGAAGAGCGCCCAATACGCAA
ACCGCCTCTCCCCGCGCGTTGGCCGATTCATTAATGCAGCTGGCACGACAGGTTTCCCGACTGGAAAGCG
GGCAGTGAGCGCAACGCAATTAATGTGAGTTAGCTCACTCATTAGGCACCCCAGGCTTTACACTTTATGC
TTCCGGCTCGTATGTTGTGTGGAATTGTGAGCGGATAACAATTTCACACAGGAAACAGCTATGACCATGA
TTACGCCAAGCTCTAGCTAGAGGTCGACCAATTCTCATGTTTGACAGCTTATCATCGCAGATCCGGGCAA
CGTTGTTGCCATTGCTGCAGGCGCAGAACTGGTAGGTATGGAAGATCTATACATTGAATCAATATTGGCA
ATTAGCCATATTAGTCATTGGTTATATAGCATAAATCAATATTGGCTATTGGCCATTGCATACGTTGTAT
CTATATCATAATATGTACATTTATATTGGCTCATGTCCAATATGACCGCCATGTTGACATTGATTATTGA
CTAGTTATTAATAGTAATCAATTACGGGGTCATTAGTTCATAGCCCATATATGGAGTTCCGCGTTACATA
ACTTACGGTAAATGGCCCGCCTGGCTGACCGCCCAACGACCCCCGCCCATTGACGTCAATAATGACGTAT
GTTCCCATAGTAACGCCAATAGGGACTTTCCATTGACGTCAATGGGTGGAGTATTTACGGTAAACTGCCC
ACTTGGCAGTACATCAAGTGTATCATATGCCAAGTCCGCCCCCTATTGACGTCAATGACGGTAAATGGCC
CGCCTGGCATTATGCCCAGTACATGACCTTACGGGACTTTCCTACTTGGCAGTACATCTACGTATTAGTC
ATCGCTATTACCATG
